Addgene plasmid #138567: pCRISPR-HOT_tdTomato
Purpose: Universal Cleavable Donor Plasmid for tagging with tdTomato using NHEJ
Depositing lab: Hans Clevers. Depositing organization: Hubrecht Institute. Publication: Fast and efficient generation of knock-in human organoids using homology-independent CRISPR-Cas9 precision genome editing. Artegiani B, Hendriks D, Beumer J, Kok R, Zheng X, Joore I, Chuva de Sousa Lopes S, van Zon J, Tans S, Clevers H. Nat Cell Biol. 2020 Mar;22(3):321-331. doi: 10.1038/s41556-020-0472-5. Epub 2020 Mar 2. PubMed 32123335.
Backbone
  Vector backbone: pGEM
  Vector type: Unspecified
Growth in bacteria
  Bacterial resistance: Ampicillin, 100 μg/mL
  Growth temperature: 37°C
  Growth strain: DH5alpha
  Copy number: High Copy
Gene/Insert
  Gene/Insert name: tdTomato
Terms and licenses: Academic/Nonprofit Terms; Industry Terms: Not Available to Industry
How to cite: pCRISPR-HOT_tdTomato was a gift from Hans Clevers (Addgene plasmid # 138567 ; http://n2t.net/addgene:138567 ; RRID:Addgene_138567)
