[The description below was written by a language model from this plasmid's Addgene catalogue record, the feature table of its GenBank file and pLannotate feature annotations shown in this document.]
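Description:
pCRISPR-HOT_tdTomato is a small (3,759 bp) circular donor plasmid built on a pGEM backbone, intended as a universal, cleavable template for tagging endogenous genes with tdTomato through non-homologous end joining rather than homology-directed repair. It is propagated in E. coli at high copy from a ColE1/pUC-type origin and selected with ampicillin through a beta-lactamase gene driven by its own bla promoter. Remnants of the cloning backbone, including a lacZα fragment carrying M13 forward priming sites and a partial pBR322 bom region, are also detected.

The payload is a mammalian codon-optimised tdTomato coding sequence, the tandem-dimer (pseudo-monomeric) red fluorescent derivative of DsRed, followed by a bovine growth hormone polyadenylation signal. No eukaryotic promoter is annotated upstream of the fluorescent protein, which fits the knock-in design: expression is expected only once the cassette is ligated in frame into a transcribed genomic locus, where the host gene's promoter drives a fusion and the bGH signal terminates the transcript. One automated annotation flags the tdTomato CDS as a fragment, which may reflect a minor difference from the reference sequence, such as a missing terminal codon. The "cleavable" property implies a nuclease target site in the plasmid that allows Cas9 to linearise the donor inside the cell, but this site is not annotated in either feature table, and neither its position nor the cognate guide is stated.

The associated publication describes homology-independent CRISPR-Cas9 knock-in in human organoids, so the plasmid is typically co-delivered with Cas9 and guide components supplied from other constructs to generate fluorescent reporter lines.
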