LOCUS       Exported 3759 bp ds-DNA circular SYN 12-MAY-2021
DEFINITION  Universal Cleavable Donor Plasmid for tagging with tdTomato using
            NHEJ.
ACCESSION   .
VERSION     .
KEYWORDS    pCRISPR-HOT_tdTomato
SOURCE      synthetic DNA construct
  ORGANISM  synthetic DNA construct
REFERENCE   1 (bases 1 to 3759)
  AUTHORS   Artegiani B, Hendriks D, Beumer J, Kok R, Zheng X, Joore I, Chuva de
            Sousa Lopes S, van Zon J, Tans S, Clevers H
  TITLE     Fast and efficient generation of knock-in human organoids using
            homology-independent CRISPR-Cas9 precision genome editing.
  JOURNAL   Nat Cell Biol. 2020 Mar;22(3):321-331. doi:
            10.1038/s41556-020-0472-5. Epub 2020 Mar 2.
  PUBMED    32123335
REFERENCE   2 (bases 1 to 3759)
  AUTHORS   .
  TITLE     Direct Submission
  JOURNAL   Exported May 12, 2021 from SnapGene Server 1.1.58
            http://www.snapgene.com
FEATURES             Location/Qualifiers
     source          1..3759
                     /organism="synthetic DNA construct"
                     /mol_type="other DNA"
     primer_bind     415..434
                     /label=Amp-R
                     /note="Ampicillin resistance gene, reverse primer"
     promoter        complement(653..757)
                     /gene="bla"
                     /label=AmpR promoter
     primer_bind     952..974
                     /label=M13/pUC Forward
                     /note="In lacZ gene"
     primer_bind     966..983
                     /label=M13 Forward
                     /note="In lacZ gene. Also called M13-F20 or M13 (-21)
                     Forward"
     primer_bind     967..983
                     /label=M13 fwd
                     /note="common sequencing primer, one of multiple similar
                     variants"
     CDS             1065..2492
                     /codon_start=1
                     /product="tandem dimeric (pseudo-monomeric) derivative of
                     DsRed (Shaner et al., 2004)"
                     /label=tdTomato
                     /note="mammalian codon-optimized"
                     /translation="VSKGEEVIKEFMRFKVRMEGSMNGHEFEIEGEGEGRPYEGTQTAK
                     LKVTKGGPLPFAWDILSPQFMYGSKAYVKHPADIPDYKKLSFPEGFKWERVMNFEDGGL
                     VTVTQDSSLQDGTLIYKVKMRGTNFPPDGPVMQKKTMGWEASTERLYPRDGVLKGEIHQ
                     ALKLKDGGHYLVEFKTIYMAKKPVQLPGYYYVDTKLDITSHNEDYTIVEQYERSEGRHH
                     LFLGHGTGSTGSGSSGTASSEDNNMAVIKEFMRFKVRMEGSMNGHEFEIEGEGEGRPYE
                     GTQTAKLKVTKGGPLPFAWDILSPQFMYGSKAYVKHPADIPDYKKLSFPEGFKWERVMN
                     FEDGGLVTVTQDSSLQDGTLIYKVKMRGTNFPPDGPVMQKKTMGWEASTERLYPRDGVL
                     KGEIHQALKLKDGGHYLVEFKTIYMAKKPVQLPGYYYVDTKLDITSHNEDYTIVEQYER
                     SEGRHHLFLYGMDELYK"
     primer_bind     complement(2511..2528)
                     /label=BGH-rev
                     /note="Bovine growth hormone terminator, reverse primer.
                     Also called BGH reverse"
     polyA_signal    2517..2741
                     /label=bGH poly(A) signal
                     /note="bovine growth hormone polyadenylation signal"
     rep_origin      complement(2792..3380)
                     /direction=LEFT
                     /label=ori
                     /note="high-copy-number ColE1/pMB1/pBR322/pUC origin of
                     replication"
     primer_bind     complement(2872..2891)
                     /label=pBR322ori-F
                     /note="pBR322 origin, forward primer"
     CDS             complement(3551..652)
                     /codon_start=1
                     /gene="bla"
                     /product="beta-lactamase"
                     /label=AmpR
                     /note="confers resistance to ampicillin, carbenicillin, and
                     related antibiotics"
                     /translation="MSIQHFRVALIPFFAAFCLPVFAHPETLVKVKDAEDQLGARVGYI
                     ELDLNSGKILESFRPEERFPMMSTFKVLLCGAVLSRIDAGQEQLGRRIHYSQNDLVEYS
                     PVTEKHLTDGMTVRELCSAAITMSDNTAANLLLTTIGGPKELTAFLHNMGDHVTRLDRW
                     EPELNEAIPNDERDTTMPVAMATTLRKLLTGELLTLASRQQLIDWMEADKVAGPLLRSA
                     LPAGWFIADKSGAGERGSRGIIAALGPDGKPSRIVVIYTTGSQATMDERNRQIAEIGAS
                     LIKHW"
ORIGIN
        1 gtggtcctgc aactttatcc gcctccatcc agtctattaa ttgttgccgg gaagctagag
       61 taagtagttc gccagttaat agtttgcgca acgttgttgc cattgctaca ggcatcgtgg
      121 tgtcacgctc gtcgtttggt atggcttcat tcagctccgg ttcccaacga tcaaggcgag
      181 ttacatgatc ccccatgttg tgcaaaaaag cggttagctc cttcggtcct ccgatcgttg
      241 tcagaagtaa gttggccgca gtgttatcac tcatggttat ggcagcactg cataattctc
      301 ttactgtcat gccatccgta agatgctttt ctgtgactgg tgagtactca accaagtcat
      361 tctgagaata gtgtatgcgg cgaccgagtt gctcttgccc ggcgtcaata cgggataata
      421 ccgcgccaca tagcagaact ttaaaagtgc tcatcattgg aaaacgttct tcggggcgaa
      481 aactctcaag gatcttaccg ctgttgagat ccagttcgat gtaacccact cgtgcaccca
      541 actgatcttc agcatctttt actttcacca gcgtttctgg gtgagcaaaa acaggaaggc
      601 aaaatgccgc aaaaaaggga ataagggcga cacggaaatg ttgaatactc atactcttcc
      661 tttttcaata ttattgaagc atttatcagg gttattgtct catgagcgga tacatatttg
      721 aatgtattta gaaaaataaa caaatagggg ttccgcgcac atttccccga aaagtgcggt
      781 gtgaaatacc gcacagatgc gtaaggagaa aataccgcat caggcgccat tcgccattca
      841 ggctgcgcaa ctgttgggaa gggcgatcgg tgcgggcctc ttcgctatta cgccagctgg
      901 cgaaaggggg atgtgctgca aggcgattaa gttgggtaac gccagggttt tcccagtcac
      961 gacgttgtaa aacgacggcc agtgaattcg agctcggtac ctaatgatag ctagcgggcc
     1021 agtacccaaa aagcgggggg tctggtggca gtggaggggg atccgtgagc aagggcgagg
     1081 aggtcatcaa agagttcatg cgcttcaagg tgcgcatgga gggctccatg aacggccacg
     1141 agttcgagat cgagggcgag ggcgagggcc gcccctacga gggcacccag accgccaagc
     1201 tgaaggtgac caagggcggc cccctgccct tcgcctggga catcctgtcc ccccagttca
     1261 tgtacggctc caaggcgtac gtgaagcacc ccgccgacat ccccgattac aagaagctgt
     1321 ccttccccga gggcttcaag tgggagcgcg tgatgaactt cgaggacggc ggtctggtga
     1381 ccgtgaccca ggactcctcc ctgcaggacg gcacgctgat ctacaaggtg aagatgcgcg
     1441 gcaccaactt cccccccgac ggccccgtaa tgcagaagaa gaccatgggc tgggaggcct
     1501 ccaccgagcg cctgtacccc cgcgacggcg tgctgaaggg cgagatccac caggccctga
     1561 agctgaagga cggcggccac tacctggtgg agttcaagac catctacatg gccaagaagc
     1621 ccgtgcaact gcccggctac tactacgtgg acaccaagct ggacatcacc tcccacaacg
     1681 aggactacac catcgtggaa cagtacgagc gctccgaggg ccgccaccac ctgttcctgg
     1741 ggcatggcac cggcagcacc ggcagcggca gctccggcac cgcctcctcc gaggacaaca
     1801 acatggccgt catcaaagag ttcatgcgct tcaaggtgcg catggagggc tccatgaacg
     1861 gccacgagtt cgagatcgag ggcgagggcg agggccgccc ctacgagggc acccagaccg
     1921 ccaagctgaa ggtgaccaag ggcggccccc tgcccttcgc ctgggacatc ctgtcccccc
     1981 agttcatgta cggctccaag gcgtacgtga agcaccccgc cgacatcccc gattacaaga
     2041 agctgtcctt ccccgagggc ttcaagtggg agcgcgtgat gaacttcgag gacggcggtc
     2101 tggtgaccgt gacccaggac tcctccctgc aggacggcac gctgatctac aaggtgaaga
     2161 tgcgcggcac caacttcccc cccgacggcc ccgtaatgca gaagaagacc atgggctggg
     2221 aggcctccac cgagcgcctg tacccccgcg acggcgtgct gaagggcgag atccaccagg
     2281 ccctgaagct gaaggacggc ggccactacc tggtggagtt caagaccatc tacatggcca
     2341 agaagcccgt gcaactgccc ggctactact acgtggacac caagctggac atcacctccc
     2401 acaacgagga ctacaccatc gtggaacagt acgagcgctc cgagggccgc caccacctgt
     2461 tcctgtacgg catggacgag ctgtacaagt aagcggccgc cgctgatcag cctcgactgt
     2521 gccttctagt tgccagccat ctgttgtttg cccctccccc gtgccttcct tgaccctgga
     2581 aggtgccact cccactgtcc tttcctaata aaatgaggaa attgcatcgc attgtctgag
     2641 taggtgtcat tctattctgg ggggtggggt ggggcaggac agcaaggggg aggattggga
     2701 agacaatagc aggcatgctg gggatgcggt gggctctatg gacgcgtcag caaaaggcca
     2761 ggaaccgtaa aaaggccgcg ttgctggcgt ttttccatag gctccgcccc cctgacgagc
     2821 atcacaaaaa tcgacgctca agtcagaggt ggcgaaaccc gacaggacta taaagatacc
     2881 aggcgtttcc ccctggaagc tccctcgtgc gctctcctgt tccgaccctg ccgcttaccg
     2941 gatacctgtc cgcctttctc ccttcgggaa gcgtggcgct ttctcatagc tcacgctgta
     3001 ggtatctcag ttcggtgtag gtcgttcgct ccaagctggg ctgtgtgcac gaaccccccg
     3061 ttcagcccga ccgctgcgcc ttatccggta actatcgtct tgagtccaac ccggtaagac
     3121 acgacttatc gccactggca gcagccactg gtaacaggat tagcagagcg aggtatgtag
     3181 gcggtgctac agagttcttg aagtggtggc ctaactacgg ctacactaga aggacagtat
     3241 ttggtatctg cgctctgctg aagccagtta ccttcggaaa aagagttggt agctcttgat
     3301 ccggcaaaca aaccaccgct ggtagcggtg gtttttttgt ttgcaagcag cagattacgc
     3361 gcagaaaaaa aggatctcaa gaagatcctt tgatcttttc tacggggtct gacgctcagt
     3421 ggaacgaaaa ctcacgttaa gggattttgg tcatgagatt atcaaaaagg atcttcacct
     3481 agatcctttt aaattaaaaa tgaagtttta aatcaatcta aagtatatat gagtaaactt
     3541 ggtctgacag ttaccaatgc ttaatcagtg aggcacctat ctcagcgatc tgtctatttc
     3601 gttcatccat agttgcctga ctccccgtcg tgtagataac tacgatacgg gagggcttac
     3661 catctggccc cagtgctgca atgataccgc gagacccacg ctcaccggct ccagatttat
     3721 cagcaataaa ccagccagcc ggaagggccg agcgcagaa
//
