Features (pLannotate 1.2.2; 7 found; start..end, strand, type, name):
    190..1616    +  CDS            tdTomato (fragment): tandem dimeric (pseudo-monomeric) derivative of DsRed (Shaner et al., 2004) mammalian codon-optimized
   1642..1866    +  polyA_signal   bGH poly(A) signal: bovine growth hormone polyadenylation signal
   1917..2505    -  rep_origin     ori: high-copy-number ColE1/pMB1/pBR322/pUC origin of replication
   2676..3536    -  CDS            AmpR: β-lactamase; bla; confers resistance to ampicillin, carbenicillin, and related antibiotics
   3537..3641    -  promoter       AmpR promoter: bla
   3659..3708    +  misc_feature   bom (fragment): basis of mobility region from pBR322
   3714..112     -  CDS            lacZα (fragment) (across the origin): LacZα fragment of β-galactosidase; lacZ fragment
>Addgene plasmid #138567 | pCRISPR-HOT_tdTomato | addgene full sequence | sequence record 273998 | Addgene NGS Result
GCCTCTTCGCTATTACGCCAGCTGGCGAAAGGGGGATGTGCTGCAAGGCGATTAAGTTGGGTAACGCCAG
GGTTTTCCCAGTCACGACGTTGTAAAACGACGGCCAGTGAATTCGAGCTCGGTACCTAATGATAGCTAGC
GGGCCAGTACCCAAAAAGCGGGGGGTCTGGTGGCAGTGGAGGGGGATCCGTGAGCAAGGGCGAGGAGGTC
ATCAAAGAGTTCATGCGCTTCAAGGTGCGCATGGAGGGCTCCATGAACGGCCACGAGTTCGAGATCGAGG
GCGAGGGCGAGGGCCGCCCCTACGAGGGCACCCAGACCGCCAAGCTGAAGGTGACCAAGGGCGGCCCCCT
GCCCTTCGCCTGGGACATCCTGTCCCCCCAGTTCATGTACGGCTCCAAGGCGTACGTGAAGCACCCCGCC
GACATCCCCGATTACAAGAAGCTGTCCTTCCCCGAGGGCTTCAAGTGGGAGCGCGTGATGAACTTCGAGG
ACGGCGGTCTGGTGACCGTGACCCAGGACTCCTCCCTGCAGGACGGCACGCTGATCTACAAGGTGAAGAT
GCGCGGCACCAACTTCCCCCCCGACGGCCCCGTAATGCAGAAGAAGACCATGGGCTGGGAGGCCTCCACC
GAGCGCCTGTACCCCCGCGACGGCGTGCTGAAGGGCGAGATCCACCAGGCCCTGAAGCTGAAGGACGGCG
GCCACTACCTGGTGGAGTTCAAGACCATCTACATGGCCAAGAAGCCCGTGCAACTGCCCGGCTACTACTA
CGTGGACACCAAGCTGGACATCACCTCCCACAACGAGGACTACACCATCGTGGAACAGTACGAGCGCTCC
GAGGGCCGCCACCACCTGTTCCTGGGGCATGGCACCGGCAGCACCGGCAGCGGCAGCTCCGGCACCGCCT
CCTCCGAGGACAACAACATGGCCGTCATCAAAGAGTTCATGCGCTTCAAGGTGCGCATGGAGGGCTCCAT
GAACGGCCACGAGTTCGAGATCGAGGGCGAGGGCGAGGGCCGCCCCTACGAGGGCACCCAGACCGCCAAG
CTGAAGGTGACCAAGGGCGGCCCCCTGCCCTTCGCCTGGGACATCCTGTCCCCCCAGTTCATGTACGGCT
CCAAGGCGTACGTGAAGCACCCCGCCGACATCCCCGATTACAAGAAGCTGTCCTTCCCCGAGGGCTTCAA
GTGGGAGCGCGTGATGAACTTCGAGGACGGCGGTCTGGTGACCGTGACCCAGGACTCCTCCCTGCAGGAC
GGCACGCTGATCTACAAGGTGAAGATGCGCGGCACCAACTTCCCCCCCGACGGCCCCGTAATGCAGAAGA
AGACCATGGGCTGGGAGGCCTCCACCGAGCGCCTGTACCCCCGCGACGGCGTGCTGAAGGGCGAGATCCA
CCAGGCCCTGAAGCTGAAGGACGGCGGCCACTACCTGGTGGAGTTCAAGACCATCTACATGGCCAAGAAG
CCCGTGCAACTGCCCGGCTACTACTACGTGGACACCAAGCTGGACATCACCTCCCACAACGAGGACTACA
CCATCGTGGAACAGTACGAGCGCTCCGAGGGCCGCCACCACCTGTTCCTGTACGGCATGGACGAGCTGTA
CAAGTAAGCGGCCGCCGCTGATCAGCCTCGACTGTGCCTTCTAGTTGCCAGCCATCTGTTGTTTGCCCCT
CCCCCGTGCCTTCCTTGACCCTGGAAGGTGCCACTCCCACTGTCCTTTCCTAATAAAATGAGGAAATTGC
ATCGCATTGTCTGAGTAGGTGTCATTCTATTCTGGGGGGTGGGGTGGGGCAGGACAGCAAGGGGGAGGAT
TGGGAAGACAATAGCAGGCATGCTGGGGATGCGGTGGGCTCTATGGACGCGTCAGCAAAAGGCCAGGAAC
CGTAAAAAGGCCGCGTTGCTGGCGTTTTTCCATAGGCTCCGCCCCCCTGACGAGCATCACAAAAATCGAC
GCTCAAGTCAGAGGTGGCGAAACCCGACAGGACTATAAAGATACCAGGCGTTTCCCCCTGGAAGCTCCCT
CGTGCGCTCTCCTGTTCCGACCCTGCCGCTTACCGGATACCTGTCCGCCTTTCTCCCTTCGGGAAGCGTG
GCGCTTTCTCATAGCTCACGCTGTAGGTATCTCAGTTCGGTGTAGGTCGTTCGCTCCAAGCTGGGCTGTG
TGCACGAACCCCCCGTTCAGCCCGACCGCTGCGCCTTATCCGGTAACTATCGTCTTGAGTCCAACCCGGT
AAGACACGACTTATCGCCACTGGCAGCAGCCACTGGTAACAGGATTAGCAGAGCGAGGTATGTAGGCGGT
GCTACAGAGTTCTTGAAGTGGTGGCCTAACTACGGCTACACTAGAAGAACAGTATTTGGTATCTGCGCTC
TGCTGAAGCCAGTTACCTTCGGAAAAAGAGTTGGTAGCTCTTGATCCGGCAAACAAACCACCGCTGGTAG
CGGTGGTTTTTTTGTTTGCAAGCAGCAGATTACGCGCAGAAAAAAAGGATCTCAAGAAGATCCTTTGATC
TTTTCTACGGGGTCTGACGCTCAGTGGAACGAAAACTTACGTTAAGGGATTTTGGTCATGAGATTATCAA
AAAGGATCTTCACCTAGATCCTTTTAAATTAAAAATGAAGTTTTAAATCAATCTAAAGTATATATGAGTA
AACTTGGTCTGACAGTTACCAATGCTTAATCAGTGAGGCACCTATCTCAGCGATCTGTCTATTTCGTTCA
TCCATAGTTGCCTGACTCCCCGTCGTGTAGATAACTACGATACGGGAGGGCTTACCATCTGGCCCCAGTG
CTGCAATGATACCGCGAGACCCACGCTCACCGGCTCCAGATTTATCAGCAATAAACCAGCCAGCCGGAAG
GGCCGAGCGCAGAAGTGGTCCTGCAACTTTATCCGCCTCCATCCAGTCTATTAATTGTTGCCGGGAAGCT
AGAGTAAGTAGTTCGCCAGTTAATAGTTTGCGCAACGTTGTTGCCATTGCTACAGGCATCGTGGTGTCAC
GCTCGTCGTTTGGTATGGCTTCATTCAGCTCCGGTTCCCAACGATCAAGGCGAGTTACATGATCCCCCAT
GTTGTGCAAAAAAGCGGTTAGCTCCTTCGGTCCTCCGATCGTTGTCAGAAGTAAGTTGGCCGCAGTGTTA
TCACTCATGGTTATGGCAGCACTGCATAATTCTCTTACTGTCATGCCATCCGTAAGATGCTTTTCTGTGA
CTGGTGAGTACTCAACCAAGTCATTCTGAGAATAGTGTATGCGGCGACCGAGTTGCTCTTGCCCGGCGTC
AATACGGGATAATACCGCGCCACATAGCAGAACTTTAAAAGTGCTCATCATTGGAAAACGTTCTTCGGGG
CGAAAACTCTCAAGGATCTTACCGCTGTTGAGATCCAGTTCGATGTAACCCACTCGTGCACCCAACTGAT
CTTCAGCATCTTTTACTTTCACCAGCGTTTCTGGGTGAGCAAAAACAGGAAGGCAAAATGCCGCAAAAAA
GGGAATAAGGGCGACACGGAAATGTTGAATACTCATACTCTTCCTTTTTCAATATTATTGAAGCATTTAT
CAGGGTTATTGTCTCATGAGCGGATACATATTTGAATGTATTTAGAAAAATAAACAAATAGGGGTTCCGC
GCACATTTCCCCGAAAAGTGCGGTGTGAAATACCGCACAGATGCGTAAGGAGAAAATACCGCATCAGGCG
CCATTCGCCATTCAGGCTGCGCAACTGTTGGGAAGGGCGATCGGTGCGG
